Addgene plasmid #107686: pCMV-dCpf1-BE-YE
Purpose: Expresses dLbCpf1-BE-YE in mammalian cells
Depositing lab: Jia Chen. Depositing organization: ShanghaiTech University. Publication: Base editing with a Cpf1-cytidine deaminase fusion. Li X, Wang Y, Liu Y, Yang B, Wang X, Wei J, Lu Z, Zhang Y, Wu J, Huang X, Yang L, Chen J. Nat Biotechnol. 2018 Mar 19. pii: nbt.4102. doi: 10.1038/nbt.4102. PubMed 29553573.
Backbone
  Vector backbone: CMV
  Vector type: Mammalian Expression
Growth in bacteria
  Bacterial resistance: Ampicillin, 100 μg/mL
  Growth temperature: 37°C
  Growth strain: DH5alpha
  Copy number: High Copy
Gene/Insert
  Gene/Insert name: dLbCpf1-BE-YE (alt name: pCMV-SV40NLS-APOBEC1(W90Y/R126E)-XTEN-dLbCpf1(D832A/E1006A/D1125A)-SV40NLS-SGGS-UGI-SV40NLS)
  Species: R. norvegicus (rat); Lachnospiraceae bacterium Bacteriophage PBS2
  Insert size (bp): 4764
  Mutation: APOBEC1(W90Y/R126E), dLbCpf1(D832A/E925A/D1148A)
  Promoter: CMV
  Cloning method: Gibson Cloning
  Sequencing primers: 5′ CMV; 3′ BGH poly reverse
Resource information
  A portion of this plasmid was derived from a plasmid made by: derived from plasmid pCMV-BE3 (David Liu, Addgene plasmid # 73021)
Terms and licenses: Academic/Nonprofit Terms; Industry Terms: Not Available to Industry
Depositor comments: derived from plasmid pCMV-BE3 (David Liu, Addgene plasmid # 73021)
How to cite: pCMV-dCpf1-BE-YE was a gift from Jia Chen (Addgene plasmid # 107686 ; http://n2t.net/addgene:107686 ; RRID:Addgene_107686)
