[The description below was written by a language model from this plasmid's Addgene catalogue record and pLannotate feature annotations shown in this document.]
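Description:
pCMV-dCpf1-BE-YE is an 8.2 kb mammalian expression plasmid, derived in part from pCMV-BE3, that produces a Cpf1-based cytidine base editor. It is propagated in E. coli as a high-copy plasmid through a ColE1/pUC-type origin and selected with ampicillin via the β-lactamase gene. Remnants of lac regulatory sequence, a pBluescript-type polylinker and a pBR322 bom fragment are backbone carry-over with no evident role in the payload. No mammalian selection marker is annotated, which is consistent with transient transfection use.

The roughly 4.8 kb insert is driven by the human CMV immediate-early enhancer and promoter and terminated by the bGH polyadenylation signal. A T7 promoter lies just upstream of the coding region. The open reading frame encodes, in order, an SV40 NLS, rat APOBEC1 cytidine deaminase carrying W90Y and R126E, an XTEN linker, catalytically dead Lachnospiraceae bacterium Cpf1 (dLbCpf1), a second NLS, an SGGS linker, the uracil-DNA glycosylase inhibitor (UGI) from bacteriophage PBS2, and a final NLS. The dead nuclease targets the deaminase to crRNA-specified sites without cutting DNA, and UGI blocks excision of the resulting uracil so that C-to-T conversion is retained. The "YE" deaminase mutations are known from earlier base editors as changes that narrow the editing window.

The automated feature table leaves the dLbCpf1 region between about 1.4 and 5.2 kb unannotated, and it labels the short linker after APOBEC1 as an ABE fragment, which most likely reflects the shared XTEN sequence. The record also lists two different sets of dLbCpf1 inactivating residues (D832A/E1006A/D1125A versus D832A/E925A/D1148A) and does not resolve the discrepancy. No crRNA cassette is present, so a guide must be supplied separately.
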