Features (pLannotate 1.2.2; 17 found; start..end, strand, type, name):
     16..395     +  enhancer       CMV enhancer: human cytomegalovirus immediate early enhancer
    396..599     +  promoter       CMV promoter: human cytomegalovirus (CMV) immediate early promoter
    641..659     +  promoter       T7 promoter: promoter for bacteriophage T7 RNA polymerase
    697..1383    +  CDS            Apobec1: ABEC1_RAT - Experimental evidence at protein level: Swiss-Prot protein existence level 1. Catalytic component of the apolipoprotein B mRNA editing enzyme complex which is responsible for the postranscriptional editing of a CAA codon for Gln to a UAA codon for stop in the APOB mRNA. May also play a role in the epigenetic regulation of gene expression by participating in DNA demethylation. From Rattus norvegicus (Rat).
   1384..1431    +  CDS            ABE(7.10) (fragment): adenine base editor comprising wild-type E. coli TadA fused to the evolved TadA*(7.10) mutant (Gaudelli et al., 2017)
   5155..5403    +  CDS            UGI: UNGI_BPPB2 - Experimental evidence at protein level: Swiss-Prot protein existence level 1. This protein binds specifically and reversibly to the host uracil-DNA glycosylase, preventing removal of uracil residues from PBS2 DNA by the host uracil-excision repair system. From Bacillus phage PBS2 (Bacteriophage PBS2).
   5491..5715    +  polyA_signal   bGH poly(A) signal: bovine growth hormone polyadenylation signal
   5719..5740    +  promoter       SV40 promoter (fragment): SV40 enhancer and early promoter
   5745..5761    +  misc_feature   MCS (fragment): pBluescript multiple cloning site
   5810..5826    -  protein_bind   lac operator: The lac repressor binds to the lac operator to inhibit transcription in E. coli. This inhibition can be relieved by adding lactose or isopropyl-β-D-thiogalactopyranoside (IPTG). lac repressor encoded by lacI
   5834..5864    -  promoter       lac promoter: promoter for the E. coli lac operon
   5879..5900    -  protein_bind   CAP binding site: CAP binding activates transcription in the presence of cAMP. E. coli catabolite activator protein
   5913..6005    -  CDS            lacI (fragment): lac repressor; lacI; The lac repressor binds to the lac operator to inhibit transcription in E. coli. This inhibition can be relieved by adding lactose or isopropyl-β-D-thiogalactopyranoside (IPTG).
   6188..6776    -  rep_origin     ori: high-copy-number ColE1/pMB1/pBR322/pUC origin of replication
   6947..7807    -  CDS            AmpR: β-lactamase; bla; confers resistance to ampicillin, carbenicillin, and related antibiotics
   7808..7912    -  promoter       AmpR promoter: bla
   7983..8027    -  misc_feature   bom (fragment): basis of mobility region from pBR322
>Addgene plasmid #107686 | pCMV-dCpf1-BE-YE | addgene full sequence | sequence record 207597 | Addgene NGS Result
CCAGATATACGCGTTGACATTGATTATTGACTAGTTATTAATAGTAATCAATTACGGGGTCATTAGTTCA
TAGCCCATATATGGAGTTCCGCGTTACATAACTTACGGTAAATGGCCCGCCTGGCTGACCGCCCAACGAC
CCCCGCCCATTGACGTCAATAATGACGTATGTTCCCATAGTAACGCCAATAGGGACTTTCCATTGACGTC
AATGGGTGGAGTATTTACGGTAAACTGCCCACTTGGCAGTACATCAAGTGTATCATATGCCAAGTACGCC
CCCTATTGACGTCAATGACGGTAAATGGCCCGCCTGGCATTATGCCCAGTACATGACCTTATGGGACTTT
CCTACTTGGCAGTACATCTACGTATTAGTCATCGCTATTACCATGGTGATGCGGTTTTGGCAGTACATCA
ATGGGCGTGGATAGCGGTTTGACTCACGGGGATTTCCAAGTCTCCACCCCATTGACGTCAATGGGAGTTT
GTTTTGGCACCAAAATCAACGGGACTTTCCAAAATGTCGTAACAACTCCGCCCCATTGACGCAAATGGGC
GGTAGGCGTGTACGGTGGGAGGTCTATATAAGCAGAGCTGGTTTAGTGAACCGTCAGATCCGCTAGAGAT
CCGCGGCCGCTAATACGACTCACTATAGGGAGAGCCGCCACCATGCCCAAGAAGAAGAGGAAAGTCATGA
GCTCAGAGACTGGCCCAGTGGCTGTGGACCCCACATTGAGACGGCGGATCGAGCCCCATGAGTTTGAGGT
ATTCTTCGATCCGAGAGAGCTCCGCAAGGAGACCTGCCTGCTTTACGAAATTAATTGGGGGGGCCGGCAC
TCCATTTGGCGACATACATCACAGAACACTAACAAGCACGTCGAAGTCAACTTCATCGAGAAGTTCACGA
CAGAAAGATATTTCTGTCCGAACACAAGGTGCAGCATTACCTGGTTTCTCAGCTACAGCCCATGCGGCGA
ATGTAGTAGGGCCATCACTGAATTCCTGTCAAGGTATCCCCACGTCACTCTGTTTATTTACATCGCAAGG
CTGTACCACCACGCTGACCCCGAAAATCGACAAGGCCTGCGGGATTTGATCTCTTCAGGTGTGACTATCC
AAATTATGACTGAGCAGGAGTCAGGATACTGCTGGAGAAACTTTGTGAATTATAGCCCGAGTAATGAAGC
CCACTGGCCTAGGTATCCCCATCTGTGGGTACGACTGTACGTTCTTGAACTGTACTGCATCATACTGGGC
CTGCCTCCTTGTCTCAACATTCTGAGAAGGAAGCAGCCACAGCTGACATTCTTTACCATCGCTCTTCAGT
CTTGTCATTACCAGCGACTGCCCCCACACATTCTCTGGGCCACCGGGTTGAAAAGCGGCAGCGAGACTCC
CGGGACCTCAGAGTCCGCCACACCCGAAAGTATGTCAAAGCTGGAGAAATTCACCAACTGTTATAGCCTG
TCTAAGACCCTGCGCTTCAAGGCAATCCCAGTGGGCAAGACACAAGAGAACATTGACAACAAACGGCTCC
TGGTGGAGGATGAGAAGAGGGCTGAAGATTACAAGGGCGTTAAGAAGCTGCTGGATAGGTACTATCTGTC
ATTCATCAACGATGTCCTCCACAGTATCAAGCTGAAGAATCTGAACAATTACATTTCTCTGTTCCGGAAG
AAGACACGGACCGAGAAGGAGAACAAAGAGCTGGAGAATCTGGAGATCAACCTGAGGAAAGAAATAGCTA
AGGCTTTCAAAGGGAACGAGGGTTACAAGTCCCTGTTCAAGAAAGACATTATCGAGACTATTCTGCCTGA
GTTCCTGGACGATAAAGATGAGATCGCCCTCGTCAATTCCTTCAATGGGTTTACCACAGCCTTTACCGGC
TTCTTCGACAATAGAGAGAATATGTTCTCTGAAGAGGCCAAATCCACTAGCATCGCCTTTCGCTGCATAA
ACGAGAACCTGACTAGGTACATCAGCAATATGGACATCTTTGAGAAAGTCGATGCCATATTCGACAAACA
TGAGGTGCAGGAGATTAAGGAGAAGATCCTGAACTCAGATTACGATGTCGAAGATTTCTTCGAGGGAGAG
TTCTTCAACTTCGTGCTCACACAAGAGGGCATTGATGTGTACAATGCAATCATTGGAGGGTTCGTGACAG
AGAGTGGCGAGAAGATAAAGGGCCTGAACGAGTATATCAACCTCTACAACCAGAAAACCAAGCAGAAACT
GCCTAAGTTCAAGCCACTGTACAAACAAGTGCTCTCAGATAGGGAAAGCCTGAGCTTCTACGGTGAAGGG
TATACATCAGATGAAGAAGTGCTCGAAGTGTTCCGCAACACCCTCAATAAGAACAGTGAAATCTTCTCTT
CAATCAAGAAGCTGGAGAAACTGTTCAAGAATTTCGATGAGTACTCCTCTGCCGGAATCTTTGTGAAGAA
TGGCCCTGCAATATCCACTATTAGCAAAGACATCTTTGGCGAGTGGAACGTTATCAGGGATAAGTGGAAT
GCCGAGTACGATGATATTCATCTCAAGAAGAAAGCCGTGGTTACAGAGAAATACGAGGATGATAGACGCA
AGAGCTTTAAGAAGATTGGTAGCTTCTCTCTCGAACAGCTGCAGGAGTACGCCGACGCTGACCTGTCAGT
CGTGGAGAAACTCAAGGAGATCATAATCCAGAAGGTGGATGAAATCTACAAAGTGTATGGAAGCTCTGAG
AAACTCTTCGATGCAGACTTTGTTCTGGAGAAGAGTCTGAAGAAGAACGACGCAGTGGTTGCTATCATGA
AGGACCTGCTGGATTCTGTTAAGTCTTTCGAGAATTACATTAAGGCATTCTTTGGTGAAGGGAAGGAGAC
AAATAGGGACGAGAGCTTCTATGGCGACTTTGTTCTGGCCTACGACATCCTCCTCAAGGTTGACCACATC
TATGACGCTATACGGAATTACGTTACCCAGAAGCCCTATAGCAAAGACAAGTTCAAGCTGTATTTCCAGA
ATCCACAGTTTATGGGTGGGTGGGATAAAGACAAAGAAACAGATTACAGGGCCACTATCCTGCGGTACGG
CAGCAAATACTATCTGGCTATCATGGATAAGAAGTACGCCAAATGCCTCCAGAAGATCGACAAGGACGAC
GTGAACGGTAACTACGAGAAGATCAATTACAAGCTCCTGCCAGGACCTAACAAGATGCTGCCCAAGGTGT
TCTTCTCCAAGAAATGGATGGCCTACTATAACCCAAGCGAGGACATTCAGAAGATATACAAGAATGGGAC
ATTCAAGAAGGGCGATATGTTCAACCTCAACGACTGCCACAAGCTGATTGATTTCTTCAAGGATAGCATT
TCTCGCTATCCCAAGTGGTCTAATGCATACGATTTCAACTTCAGCGAGACTGAGAAGTACAAAGACATCG
CTGGCTTCTACCGGGAGGTGGAAGAGCAAGGCTATAAGGTGTCATTCGAATCCGCTTCTAAGAAGGAAGT
GGATAAGCTCGTGGAAGAGGGTAAGCTGTACATGTTCCAGATATACAACAAAGACTTCAGCGATAAGAGC
CACGGCACTCCAAACCTCCATACTATGTATTTCAAGCTGCTGTTTGACGAGAACAACCACGGACAGATTA
GGCTGTCAGGAGGCGCAGAACTCTTCATGCGCAGAGCTTCACTGAAGAAGGAGGAACTCGTTGTCCACCC
AGCCAATAGCCCTATAGCCAATAAGAATCCAGACAATCCTAAGAAAACCACTACTCTGTCTTACGATGTG
TATAAGGATAAGAGATTCTCTGAAGATCAGTACGAACTGCACATACCCATTGCCATTAACAAGTGCCCTA
AGAACATCTTCAAGATTAACACAGAGGTTAGAGTGCTCCTGAAACACGACGATAACCCTTATGTTATAGG
CATTGCTCGCGGAGAGAGAAACCTGCTGTACATCGTCGTGGTGGACGGCAAAGGCAACATCGTGGAACAG
TACAGTCTCAATGAAATCATTAACAATTTCAACGGAATCCGCATTAAGACCGACTACCATTCTCTCCTCG
ACAAGAAGGAGAAAGAAAGGTTCGAAGCAAGACAGAATTGGACAAGTATAGAGAATATCAAAGAACTGAA
GGCTGGGTACATCTCTCAGGTTGTGCACAAGATATGTGAGCTGGTGGAGAAGTACGACGCTGTTATCGCC
CTCGCGGACCTGAATAGCGGCTTCAAGAACTCCAGGGTGAAGGTGGAGAAGCAGGTGTATCAGAAGTTCG
AGAAGATGCTGATCGACAAGCTCAACTATATGGTGGACAAGAAATCCAATCCTTGCGCTACTGGTGGAGC
CCTGAAGGGCTATCAAATCACCAATAAGTTCGAATCTTTCAAGTCTATGAGCACCCAGAATGGCTTCATC
TTCTACATACCCGCATGGCTGACATCCAAGATTGATCCCTCTACCGGATTTGTTAATCTGCTCAAGACTA
AGTACACCTCTATTGCTGACTCAAAGAAGTTCATATCATCATTTGACCGCATCATGTACGTGCCAGAAGA
GGACCTGTTCGAGTTTGCCCTGGATTACAAGAATTTCTCTCGGACTGACGCCGACTACATCAAGAAGTGG
AAGCTCTACTCTTATGGTAATCGGATTCGCATATTCCGCAATCCCAAGAAGAATAACGTGTTCGATTGGG
AGGAAGTTTGCCTCACCAGCGCTTACAAGGAGCTGTTCAATAAGTATGGGATTAACTACCAGCAGGGCGA
CATAAGAGCCCTGCTGTGCGAACAATCTGATAAGGCATTCTATTCCTCTTTCATGGCACTGATGTCACTG
ATGCTGCAAATGCGCAATTCCATCACCGGAAGAACAGACGTGGCCTTTCTGATCTCTCCTGTCAAGAACT
CAGATGGCATCTTCTACGATTCCCGCAACTATGAAGCACAGGAGAATGCTATCCTGCCTAAGAATGCCGA
TGCAAATGGAGCCTATAACATCGCCAGAAAGGTCCTCTGGGCCATAGGACAATTCAAGAAAGCTGAAGAT
GAGAAGCTGGACAAGGTGAAGATCGCCATTTCAAACAAAGAGTGGCTCGAATATGCTCAGACCTCAGTGA
AGCATGGATCACCCAAGAAGAAACGGAAAGTGTCTGGTGGTTCTACTAATCTGTCAGATATTATTGAAAA
GGAGACCGGTAAGCAACTGGTTATCCAGGAATCCATCCTCATGCTCCCAGAGGAGGTGGAAGAAGTCATT
GGGAACAAGCCGGAAAGCGATATACTCGTGCACACCGCCTACGACGAGAGCACCGACGAGAATGTCATGC
TTCTGACTAGCGACGCCCCTGAATACAAGCCTTGGGCTCTGGTCATACAGGATAGCAACGGTGAGAACAA
GATTAAGATGCTCTCTGGTGGTTCTCCCAAGAAGAAGAGGAAAGTCTAACCGGTCATCATCACCATCACC
ATTGAGTTTAAACCCGCTGATCAGCCTCGACTGTGCCTTCTAGTTGCCAGCCATCTGTTGTTTGCCCCTC
CCCCGTGCCTTCCTTGACCCTGGAAGGTGCCACTCCCACTGTCCTTTCCTAATAAAATGAGGAAATTGCA
TCGCATTGTCTGAGTAGGTGTCATTCTATTCTGGGGGGTGGGGTGGGGCAGGACAGCAAGGGGGAGGATT
GGGAAGACAATAGCAGGCATGCTGGGGATGCGGTGGGCTCTATGGCTTCTGAGGCGGAAAGAACCAGCTG
GGGCTCGATACCGTCGACCTCTAGCTAGAGCTTGGCGTAATCATGGTCATAGCTGTTTCCTGTGTGAAAT
TGTTATCCGCTCACAATTCCACACAACATACGAGCCGGAAGCATAAAGTGTAAAGCCTAGGGTGCCTAAT
GAGTGAGCTAACTCACATTAATTGCGTTGCGCTCACTGCCCGCTTTCCAGTCGGGAAACCTGTCGTGCCA
GCTGCATTAATGAATCGGCCAACGCGCGGGGAGAGGCGGTTTGCGTATTGGGCGCTCTTCCGCTTCCTCG
CTCACTGACTCGCTGCGCTCGGTCGTTCGGCTGCGGCGAGCGGTATCAGCTCACTCAAAGGCGGTAATAC
GGTTATCCACAGAATCAGGGGATAACGCAGGAAAGAACATGTGAGCAAAAGGCCAGCAAAAGGCCAGGAA
CCGTAAAAAGGCCGCGTTGCTGGCGTTTTTCCATAGGCTCCGCCCCCCTGACGAGCATCACAAAAATCGA
CGCTCAAGTCAGAGGTGGCGAAACCCGACAGGACTATAAAGATACCAGGCGTTTCCCCCTGGAAGCTCCC
TCGTGCGCTCTCCTGTTCCGACCCTGCCGCTTACCGGATACCTGTCCGCCTTTCTCCCTTCGGGAAGCGT
GGCGCTTTCTCATAGCTCACGCTGTAGGTATCTCAGTTCGGTGTAGGTCGTTCGCTCCAAGCTGGGCTGT
GTGCACGAACCCCCCGTTCAGCCCGACCGCTGCGCCTTATCCGGTAACTATCGTCTTGAGTCCAACCCGG
TAAGACACGACTTATCGCCACTGGCAGCAGCCACTGGTAACAGGATTAGCAGAGCGAGGTATGTAGGCGG
TGCTACAGAGTTCTTGAAGTGGTGGCCTAACTACGGCTACACTAGAAGAACAGTATTTGGTATCTGCGCT
CTGCTGAAGCCAGTTACCTTCGGAAAAAGAGTTGGTAGCTCTTGATCCGGCAAACAAACCACCGCTGGTA
GCGGTGGTTTTTTTGTTTGCAAGCAGCAGATTACGCGCAGAAAAAAAGGATCTCAAGAAGATCCTTTGAT
CTTTTCTACGGGGTCTGACGCTCAGTGGAACGAAAACTCACGTTAAGGGATTTTGGTCATGAGATTATCA
AAAAGGATCTTCACCTAGATCCTTTTAAATTAAAAATGAAGTTTTAAATCAATCTAAAGTATATATGAGT
AAACTTGGTCTGACAGTTACCAATGCTTAATCAGTGAGGCACCTATCTCAGCGATCTGTCTATTTCGTTC
ATCCATAGTTGCCTGACTCCCCGTCGTGTAGATAACTACGATACGGGAGGGCTTACCATCTGGCCCCAGT
GCTGCAATGATACCGCGAGACCCACGCTCACCGGCTCCAGATTTATCAGCAATAAACCAGCCAGCCGGAA
GGGCCGAGCGCAGAAGTGGTCCTGCAACTTTATCCGCCTCCATCCAGTCTATTAATTGTTGCCGGGAAGC
TAGAGTAAGTAGTTCGCCAGTTAATAGTTTGCGCAACGTTGTTGCCATTGCTACAGGCATCGTGGTGTCA
CGCTCGTCGTTTGGTATGGCTTCATTCAGCTCCGGTTCCCAACGATCAAGGCGAGTTACATGATCCCCCA
TGTTGTGCAAAAAAGCGGTTAGCTCCTTCGGTCCTCCGATCGTTGTCAGAAGTAAGTTGGCCGCAGTGTT
ATCACTCATGGTTATGGCAGCACTGCATAATTCTCTTACTGTCATGCCATCCGTAAGATGCTTTTCTGTG
ACTGGTGAGTACTCAACCAAGTCATTCTGAGAATAGTGTATGCGGCGACCGAGTTGCTCTTGCCCGGCGT
CAATACGGGATAATACCGCGCCACATAGCAGAACTTTAAAAGTGCTCATCATTGGAAAACGTTCTTCGGG
GCGAAAACTCTCAAGGATCTTACCGCTGTTGAGATCCAGTTCGATGTAACCCACTCGTGCACCCAACTGA
TCTTCAGCATCTTTTACTTTCACCAGCGTTTCTGGGTGAGCAAAAACAGGAAGGCAAAATGCCGCAAAAA
AGGGAATAAGGGCGACACGGAAATGTTGAATACTCATACTCTTCCTTTTTCAATATTATTGAAGCATTTA
TCAGGGTTATTGTCTCATGAGCGGATACATATTTGAATGTATTTAGAAAAATAAACAAATAGGGGTTCCG
CGCACATTTCCCCGAAAAGTGCCACCTGACGTCGACGGATCGGGAGATCGATCTCCCGATCCCCTAGGGT
CGACTCTCAGTACAATCTGCTCTGATGCCGCATAGTTAAGCCAGTATCTGCTCCCTGCTTGTGTGTTGGA
GGTCGCTGAGTAGTGCGCGAGCAAAATTTAAGCTACAACAAGGCAAGGCTTGACCGACAATTGCATGAAG
AATCTGCTTAGGGTTAGGCGTTTTGCGCTGCTTCGCGATGTACGGG
